>Addgene plasmid #170887 | pDGB1a2+pNOS_Red-F_NOSt | addgene full sequence | sequence record 334421 | Addgene NGS Result
TAACAAGCTTCGTCTCAGTCAGGAGATACATGAGAATTAAGGGAGTCACGGTATGACCCCCGCCGATGAC
GCGGGACAAGCCGTTTTACGTTTGGAACTGACAGAACCGCAACGTTGAAGGAGCCACTGAGCCGCGGGTT
TCTGGAGTTTAATGAGCTAAGCACATACGTCAGAAACCATTATTGCGCGTTCAAAAGTCGCCTAAGGTCA
CTATCAGCTAGCAAATATTTCTTGTCAAAAATGCTCCACTGACGTTCCATAAATTCCCCTCGGTATCCAA
TTAGAGTCTCATATTCACTCTCAACTCGATCGAGGCAATGGAGAACATGGAGAACGACGAGAACATTGTG
GTGGGACCCAAGCCGTTCTACCCGATCGAGGAGGGTTCCGCTGGCACCCAGCTGCGCAAGTACATGGAGC
GCTACGCTAAGCTGGGTGCTATCGCCTTCACCAACGCCGTGACCGGTGTGGATTACTCCTACGCCGAGTA
CCTGGAGAAGTCCTGCTGCCTCGGAAAGGCCCTGCAGAACTACGGTCTGGTCGTGGATGGCCGCATTGCC
CTCTGCTCGGAGAACTGCGAGGAGTTCTTCATTCCCGTGATCGCTGGTCTGTTCATCGGAGTCGGCGTTG
CCCCAACCAACGAGATCTACACCCTGCGCGAGCTGGTCCACAGCCTGGGTATCAGCAAGCCGACCATCGT
TTTCTCGAGCAAGAAGGGCCTCGACAAGGTTATCACCGTGCAAAAAACCGTCACCACCATCAAGACCATC
GTTATCCTGGATTCCAAGGTTGACTACCGCGGTTACCAGTGCCTCGACACCTTCATCAAGCGTAACACCC
CACCCGGCTTCCAAGCCTCCTCCTTCAAAACCGTGGAGGTTGATCGCAAGGAGCAGGTGGCCCTGATCAT
GAACTCCTCCGGCTCCACCGGTCTGCCAAAGGGCGTGCAGCTGACCCACGAGAACACCGTCACCCGCTTC
TCGCATGCCCGTGATCCCATCTACGGCAACCAGGTGTCCCCAGGCACCGCCGTCCTGACCGTCGTGCCCC
TCCACCACGGCTTCGGCATGTTCACCACTCTCGGCTACTTGATCTGCGGCTTCCGTGTGGTGATGCTGAC
TAAGTTCGACGAGGAGACTTTCCTCAAGACCCTGCAAGACTACAAGTGCACTTACGTGATCCTGGTGCCG
ACCCTGTTCGCCATCCTGAACAAGAGCGAGCTGTTGAACAAATACGACCTGTCGAACCTGGTGGAGATCG
CTTCCGGCGGCGCCCCACTGTCGAAGGAAGTTGGCGAGGCCGTTGCTCGCCGCTTCAACCTGCCCGGCGT
CCGTCAGGGTTACGGCCTGACCGAGACTACCTCGGCTATCATCATCACCCCCGAGGGCGACGATAAGCCC
GGCGCTTCCGGCAAGGTTGTTCCACTCTTCAAAGCCAAGGTGATCGACCTGGACACCAAGAAGTCCCTGG
GTCCCAACCGTCGCGGAGAAGTGTGCGTCAAGGGCCCCATGCTGATGAAGGGCTACGTCAACAACCCAGA
GGCCACCAAGGAGTTGATCGACGAGGAGGGCTGGCTGCACACTGGTGACATCGGTTACTACGACGAAGAG
AAGCACTTCTTCATCGTTGACCGCCTGAAGTCCTTGATCAAGTACAAGGGCTACCAGGTTCCCCCCGCCG
AGCTCGAGAGCGTCCTGCTGCAGCACCCCTCCATTTTCGATGCCGGAGTGGCCGGTGTCCCCGATCCCGT
GGCTGGCGAGCTGCCAGGTGCCGTCGTCGTGCTGGAGTCCGGCAAGAACATGACCGAGAAGGAAGTGATG
GATTACGTGGCCTCGCAAGTGTCCAACGCCAAGCGCCTGCGCGGCGGCGTGCGCTTCGTGGATGAGGTGC
CCAAGGGCCTCACCGGAAAGATCGACGGTCGCGCTATCCGCGAGATCCTCAAGAAGCCCGTGGCCAAGAT
GTGAGCTTGGAATGGATCTTCGATCCCGATCGTTCAAACATTTGGCAATAAAGTTTCTTAAGATTGAATC
CTGTTGCCGGTCTTGCGACGATTATCATATAATTTCTGTTGAATTACGTTAAGCATGTAATAATTAACAT
GTAATGCATGACGTTATTTATGAGATGGGTTTTTATGATTAGAGTCCCGCAATTATACATTTAATACGCG
ATAGAAAACAAAATATAGCGCGCAAACTAGGATAAATTATCGCGCGCGGTGTCATCTATGTTACTAGATC
GGGAATTGCCAAGCTAATTCTTGAAGATGAAAGGGCCTCGTGATACGCCTATTTTTATAGGTTAATGTCA
TGATAATAATGGTTTCTTAGACGTCAGGTGGCACTTTTCGGGGAAATGTGCGCGGAACCCCTATTTGTTT
ATTTTTCTAAATACATTCAAATATGTATCCGCTCATGAGACAATAACCCTGATAAATGCTTCAATAATGG
GACCGACTCGCGCTTGAGACGAAGCTTGACAGGATATATTGGCGGGTAAACTAAGTCGCTGTATGTGTTT
GTTTGAGATCTCATGTGAGCAAAAGGCCAGCAAAAGGCCAGGAACCGTAAAAAGGCCGCGTTGCTGGCGT
TTTTCCATAGGCTCCGCCCCCCTGACGAGCATCACAAAAATCGACGCTCAAGTCAGAGGTGGCGAAACCC
GACAGGACTATAAAGATACCAGGCGTTTCCCCCTGGAAGCTCCCTCGTGCGCTCTCCTGTTCCGACCCTG
CCGCTTACCGGATACCTGTCCGCCTTTCTCCCTTCGGGAAGCGTGGCGCTTTCTCATAGCTCACGCTGTA
GGTATCTCAGTTCGGTGTAGGTCGTTCGCTCCAAGCTGGGCTGTGTGCACGAACCCCCCGTTCAGCCCGA
CCGCTGCGCCTTATCCGGTAACTATCGTCTTGAGTCCAACCCGGTAAGACACGACTTATCGCCACTGGCA
GCAGCCACTGGTAACAGGATTAGCAGAGCGAGGTATGTAGGCGGTGCTACAGAGTTCTTGAAGTGGTGGC
CTAACTACGGCTACACTAGAAGAACAGTATTTGGTATCTGCGCTCTGCTGAAGCCAGTTACCTTCGGAAG
AAGAGTTGGTAGCTCTTGATCCGGCAAACAAACCACCGCTGGTAGCGGTGGTTTTTTTGTTTGCAAGCAG
CAGATTACGCGCAGAAAAAAAGGATCTCAAGAAGATCCTTTGATCTTTTCTACGGGGTCTGACGCTCAGT
GGAACGAAAACTCACGTTAAGGGATTTTGGTCATGAGATTATCAAAAAGGATCTTCACCTAGATCCTTTT
AAATTAAAAATGAAGTTTTAAATCAATCTAAAGTATATATGTGTAACATTGGTCTAGTGATTAGAAAAAC
TCATCGAGCATCAAATGAAACTGCAATTTATTCATATCAGGATTATCAATACCATATTTTTGAAAAAGCC
GTTTCTGTAATGAAGGAGAAAACTCACCGAGGCAGTTCCATAGGATGGCAAGATCCTGGTATCGGTCTGC
GATTCCGACTCGTCCAACATCAATACAACCTATTAATTTCCCCTCGTCAAAAATAAGGTTATCAAGTGAG
AAATCACCATGAGTGACGACTGAATCCGGTGAGAATGGCAAAAGTTTATGCATTTCTTTCCAGACTTGTT
CAACAGGCCAGCCATTACGCTCGTCATCAAAATCACTCGCATCAACCAAACCGTTATTCATTCGTGATTG
CGCCTGAGCGAGTCGAAATACGCGATCGCTGTTAAAAGGACAATTACAAACAGGAATCGAATGCAACCGG
CGCAGGAACACTGCCAGCGCATCAACAATATTTTCACCTGAATCAGGATATTCTTCTAATACCTGGAATG
CTGTTTTCCCTGGGATCGCAGTGGTGAGTAACCATGCATCATCAGGAGTACGGATAAAATGCTTGATGGT
CGGAAGAGGCATAAATTCCGTCAGCCAGTTTAGTCTGACCATCTCATCTGTAACATCATTGGCAACGCTA
CCTTTGCCATGTTTCAGAAACAACTCTGGCGCATCGGGCTTCCCATACAATCGGTAGATTGTCGCACCTG
ATTGCCCGACATTATCGCGAGCCCATTTATACCCATATAAATCAGCATCCATGTTGGAATTTAATCGCGG
CCTTGAGCAAGACGTTTCCCGTTGAATATGGCTCATAACACCCCTTGTATTACTGTTTATGTAAGCAGAC
AGTTTTATTGTTCATGATGATATATTTTTATCTTGTGCAATGTAACATCAGAGATTTTGAGACACAACGT
GGCTTTGTTGAATAAATCGAACTTTTGCTGAGTTGAAGGATCAGATCACGCATCTTCCCGACAACGCAGA
CCGTTCCGTGGCAAAGCAAAAGTTCAAAATCACCAACTGGTCCACCTACAACAAAGCTCTCATCAACCGT
GGCTCCCTCACTTTCTGGCTGGATGATGGGGCGATTCAGGCGATCCCCATCCAACAGCCCGCCGTCGAGC
GGGCTTTTTTATCCCCGGAAGCCTGTGGATAGAGGGTAGTTATCCACGTGAAACCGCTAATGCCCCGCAA
AGCCTTGATTCACGGGGCTTTCCGGCCCGCTCCAAAAACTATCCACGTGAAATCGCTAATCAGGGTACGT
GAAATCGCTAATCGGAGTACGTGAAATCGCTAATAAGGTCACGTGAAATCGCTAATCAAAAAGGCACGTG
AGAACGCTAATAGCCCTTTCAGATCAACAGCTTGCAAACACCCCTCGCTCCGGCAAGTAGTTACAGCAAG
TAGTATGTTCAATTAGCTTTTCAATTATGAATATATATATCAATTATTGGTCGCCCTTGGCTTGTGGACA
ATGCGCTACGCGCACCGGCTCCGCCCGTGGACAACCGCAAGCGGTTGCCCACCGTCGAGCGCCTTTGCCC
ACAACCCGGCGGCCGGCCGCAACAGATCGTTTTATAAATTTTTTTTTTTGAAAAAGAAAAAGCCCGAAAG
GCGGCAACCTCTCGGGCTTCTGGATTTCCGATCCCCGGAATTAGATCTTGGCAGGATATATTGTGGTG
Features (pLannotate 1.2.2; 10 found; start..end, strand, type, name):
    104..283     +  promoter       NOS promoter: nopaline synthase promoter
    342..1961    +  CDS            LUCI_LUCCR: Experimental evidence at protein level: Swiss-Prot protein existence level 1. Produces green light with a wavelength of 544 nm. From Luciola cruciata (Japanese firefly) (Genji firefly).
   1988..2240    +  terminator     NOS terminator: nopaline synthase terminator and poly(A) signal
   2361..2448    +  promoter       AmpR promoter (fragment): bla
   2477..2501    +  misc_feature   RB T-DNA repeat: right border repeat from nopaline C58 T-DNA
   2592..3180    -  rep_origin     ori: high-copy-number ColE1/pMB1/pBR322/pUC origin of replication
   3351..4166    -  CDS            KanR: aminoglycoside phosphotransferase; aph(3')-Ia; confers resistance to kanamycin in bacteria or G418 (Geneticin®) in eukaryotes
   4351..4452    +  CDS            TRA2_ECOLX (fragment): Protein predicted: Swiss-Prot protein existence level 4. Required for transposition of transposon Tn903. From Escherichia coli.
   4457..4892    +  rep_origin     pSa ori: origin of replication from bacterial plasmid pSa
   5019..3       +  misc_feature   LB T-DNA repeat (across the origin): left border repeat from nopaline C58 T-DNA (truncated)
