[The description below was written by a language model from this plasmid's Addgene catalogue record and pLannotate feature annotations shown in this document.]
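Description:
pDGB1a2+pNOS_Red-F_NOSt is a GoldenBraid alpha-level binary plasmid carrying a single plant transcriptional unit, in forward orientation, in the pDGB1_alpha2 backbone. The sequenced construct is about 5 kb. It is propagated in E. coli at high copy from a ColE1/pUC-type origin and selected with kanamycin through an aph(3')-Ia resistance gene. The backbone also has a pSa origin, a pGreen-style arrangement that lacks its own replicase, which is why the depositor notes that the pSOUP helper plasmid is required for replication in Agrobacterium. Left and right border repeats from nopaline-type T-DNA flank the cargo, so the cassette can be delivered into plant cells by Agrobacterium-mediated transfer. Short fragments of an AmpR promoter and a Tn903 transposition protein are also annotated and appear to be backbone remnants.

The payload is the nopaline synthase (NOS) promoter, a modest constitutive plant promoter, driving Red-F, followed by the NOS terminator and polyadenylation signal. Red-F is a firefly luciferase from the Japanese firefly (written Luciola curciata in the catalogue entry, Luciola cruciata in the annotation) carrying the S286Y substitution. The wild-type enzyme is annotated as green-emitting, and the record describes this mutant as a red version. The unit was assembled with BsaI, which destroyed the sites, and it can be released with Esp3I for combination with other transcriptional units at the next GoldenBraid level. According to the associated publication, the part belongs to a ratiometric dual-color luciferase reporter system for rapid characterization of transcriptional regulatory elements in plants. A constitutively expressed red luciferase could plausibly serve as a normalizing signal there, although the record does not state this role explicitly.
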