Addgene plasmid #170887: pDGB1a2+pNOS_Red-F_NOSt
Purpose: GoldenBraid Transcriptional Unit - pNOS_Red-F_NOSt Forward orientation
Depositing lab: Markita Landry. Depositing organization: University of California, Berkeley. Publication: A Ratiometric Dual Color Luciferase Reporter for Fast Characterization of Transcriptional Regulatory Elements in Plants. Gonzalez-Grandio E, Demirer GS, Ma W, Brady S, Landry MP. ACS Synth Biol. 2021 Sep 14. doi: 10.1021/acssynbio.1c00248. PubMed 34520169.
Backbone
  Vector backbone: pDGB1_alpha2
  Backbone manufacturer: Diego Orzaez Lab
  Backbone size w/o insert (bp): 2595
  Vector type: Plant Expression, Luciferase, Synthetic Biology
Growth in bacteria
  Bacterial resistance: Kanamycin, 50 μg/mL
  Growth temperature: 37°C
  Growth strain: DH5alpha
  Copy number: High Copy
Gene/Insert
  Gene/Insert name: Red-F (alt name: Red mutant S286Y luciferase from Luciola curciata)
  Species: Luciola curciata
  Insert size (bp): 2443
  Mutation: p.S286Y Red mutant
  Promoter: pNOS
  Cloning method: Restriction Enzyme; 5′ cloning site BsaI (destroyed during cloning); 3′ cloning site BsaI (destroyed during cloning)
  Sequencing primers: 5′ GGGAAACGCCTGGTATCTTT; 3′ CCGATCCCCGGAATTAGATC
Terms and licenses: Academic/Nonprofit Terms; Industry Terms: Not Available to Industry
Depositor comments: Red-F transcriptional unit in GoldenBraid pDGB1 alpha2. Insert can be excised by Esp3I digestion. Requires pSOUP for replication in agrobacterium . Please visit https://www.biorxiv.org/content/10.1101/2021.05.26.443018v2 to read the preprint on bioRxiv
How to cite: pDGB1a2+pNOS_Red-F_NOSt was a gift from Markita Landry (Addgene plasmid # 170887 ; http://n2t.net/addgene:170887 ; RRID:Addgene_170887)
